>Addgene plasmid #218651 | msPlekha8 (msFapp2) g2 lentiCRISPRv2-opti | addgene full sequence | sequence record 431981 | Addgene NGS Result
GACATTGATTATTGACTAGTTATTAATAGTAATCAATTACGGGGTCATTAGTTCATAGCCCATATATGGA
GTTCCGCGTTACATAACTTACGGTAAATGGCCCGCCTGGCTGACCGCCCAACGACCCCCGCCCATTGACG
TCAATAATGACGTATGTTCCCATAGTAACGCCAATAGGGACTTTCCATTGACGTCAATGGGTGGAGTATT
TACGGTAAACTGCCCACTTGGCAGTACATCAAGTGTATCATATGCCAAGTACGCCCCCTATTGACGTCAA
TGACGGTAAATGGCCCGCCTGGCATTATGCCCAGTACATGACCTTATGGGACTTTCCTACTTGGCAGTAC
ATCTACGTATTAGTCATCGCTATTACCATGGTGATGCGGTTTTGGCAGTACATCAATGGGCGTGGATAGC
GGTTTGACTCACGGGGATTTCCAAGTCTCCACCCCATTGACGTCAATGGGAGTTTGTTTTGGCACCAAAA
TCAACGGGACTTTCCAAAATGTCGTAACAACTCCGCCCCATTGACGCAAATGGGCGGTAGGCGTGTACGG
TGGGAGGTCTATATAAGCAGCGCGTTTTGCCTGTACTGGGTCTCTCTGGTTAGACCAGATCTGAGCCTGG
GAGCTCTCTGGCTAACTAGGGAACCCACTGCTTAAGCCTCAATAAAGCTTGCCTTGAGTGCTTCAAGTAG
TGTGTGCCCGTCTGTTGTGTGACTCTGGTAACTAGAGATCCCTCAGACCCTTTTAGTCAGTGTGGAAAAT
CTCTAGCAGTGGCGCCCGAACAGGGACTTGAAAGCGAAAGGGAAACCAGAGGAGCTCTCTCGACGCAGGA
CTCGGCTTGCTGAAGCGCGCACGGCAAGAGGCGAGGGGCGGCGACTGGTGAGTACGCCAAAAATTTTGAC
TAGCGGAGGCTAGAAGGAGAGAGATGGGTGCGAGAGCGTCAGTATTAAGCGGGGGAGAATTAGATCGCGA
TGGGAAAAAATTCGGTTAAGGCCAGGGGGAAAGAAAAAATATAAATTAAAACATATAGTATGGGCAAGCA
GGGAGCTAGAACGATTCGCAGTTAATCCTGGCCTGTTAGAAACATCAGAAGGCTGTAGACAAATACTGGG
ACAGCTACAACCATCCCTTCAGACAGGATCAGAAGAACTTAGATCATTATATAATACAGTAGCAACCCTC
TATTGTGTGCATCAAAGGATAGAGATAAAAGACACCAAGGAAGCTTTAGACAAGATAGAGGAAGAGCAAA
ACAAAAGTAAGACCACCGCACAGCAAGCGGCCGCTGATCTTCAGACCTGGAGGAGGAGATATGAGGGACA
ATTGGAGAAGTGAATTATATAAATATAAAGTAGTAAAAATTGAACCATTAGGAGTAGCACCCACCAAGGC
AAAGAGAAGAGTGGTGCAGAGAGAAAAAAGAGCAGTGGGAATAGGAGCTTTGTTCCTTGGGTTCTTGGGA
GCAGCAGGAAGCACTATGGGCGCAGCGTCAATGACGCTGACGGTACAGGCCAGACAATTATTGTCTGGTA
TAGTGCAGCAGCAGAACAATTTGCTGAGGGCTATTGAGGCGCAACAGCATCTGTTGCAACTCACAGTCTG
GGGCATCAAGCAGCTCCAGGCAAGAATCCTGGCTGTGGAAAGATACCTAAAGGATCAACAGCTCCTGGGG
ATTTGGGGTTGCTCTGGAAAACTCATTTGCACCACTGCTGTGCCTTGGAATGCTAGTTGGAGTAATAAAT
CTCTGGAACAGATTTGGAATCACACGACCTGGATGGAGTGGGACAGAGAAATTAACAATTACACAAGCTT
AATACACTCCTTAATTGAAGAATCGCAAAACCAGCAAGAAAAGAATGAACAAGAATTATTGGAATTAGAT
AAATGGGCAAGTTTGTGGAATTGGTTTAACATAACAAATTGGCTGTGGTATATAAAATTATTCATAATGA
TAGTAGGAGGCTTGGTAGGTTTAAGAATAGTTTTTGCTGTACTTTCTATAGTGAATAGAGTTAGGCAGGG
ATATTCACCATTATCGTTTCAGACCCACCTCCCAACCCCGAGGGGACCCGACAGGCCCGAAGGAATAGAA
GAAGAAGGTGGAGAGAGAGACAGAGACAGATCCATTCGATTAGTGAACGGATCGGCACTGCGTGCGCCAA
TTCTGCAGACAAATGGCAGTATTCATCCACAATTTTAAAAGAAAAGGGGGGATTGGGGGGTACAGTGCAG
GGGAAAGAATAGTAGACATAATAGCAACAGACATACAAACTAAAGAATTACAAAAACAAATTACAAAAAT
TCAAAATTTTCGGGTTTATTACAGGGACAGCAGAGATCCAGTTTGGTTAATTAAGGTACCGAGGGCCTAT
TTCCCATGATTCCTTCATATTTGCATATACGATACAAGGCTGTTAGAGAGATAATTAGAATTAATTTGAC
TGTAAACACAAAGATATTAGTACAAAATACGTGACGTAGAAAGTAATAATTTCTTGGGTAGTTTGCAGTT
TTAAAATTATGTTTTAAAATGGACTATCATATGCTTACCGTAACTTGAAAGTATTTCGATTTCTTGGCTT
TATATATCTTGTGGAAAGGACGAAACACCGAGTAGAAATACTGTTCCCCGGTTTAAGAGCTATGCTGGAA
ACAGCATAGCAAGTTTAAATAAGGCTAGTCCGTTATCAACTTGAAAAAGTGGCACCGAGTCGGTGCTTTT
TTGAATTCGCTAGCTAGGTCTTGAAAGGAGTGGGAATTGGCTCCGGTGCCCGTCAGTGGGCAGAGCGCAC
ATCGCCCACAGTCCCCGAGAAGTTGGGGGGAGGGGTCGGCAATTGATCCGGTGCCTAGAGAAGGTGGCGC
GGGGTAAACTGGGAAAGTGATGTCGTGTACTGGCTCCGCCTTTTTCCCGAGGGTGGGGGAGAACCGTATA
TAAGTGCAGTAGTCGCCGTGAACGTTCTTTTTCGCAACGGGTTTGCCGCCAGAACACAGGACCGGTTCTA
GAGCGCTGCCACCATGGACAAGAAGTACAGCATCGGCCTGGACATCGGCACCAACTCTGTGGGCTGGGCC
GTGATCACCGACGAGTACAAGGTGCCCAGCAAGAAATTCAAGGTGCTGGGCAACACCGACCGGCACAGCA
TCAAGAAGAACCTGATCGGAGCCCTGCTGTTCGACAGCGGCGAAACAGCCGAGGCCACCCGGCTGAAGAG
AACCGCCAGAAGAAGATACACCAGACGGAAGAACCGGATCTGCTATCTGCAAGAGATCTTCAGCAACGAG
ATGGCCAAGGTGGACGACAGCTTCTTCCACAGACTGGAAGAGTCCTTCCTGGTGGAAGAGGATAAGAAGC
ACGAGCGGCACCCCATCTTCGGCAACATCGTGGACGAGGTGGCCTACCACGAGAAGTACCCCACCATCTA
CCACCTGAGAAAGAAACTGGTGGACAGCACCGACAAGGCCGACCTGCGGCTGATCTATCTGGCCCTGGCC
CACATGATCAAGTTCCGGGGCCACTTCCTGATCGAGGGCGACCTGAACCCCGACAACAGCGACGTGGACA
AGCTGTTCATCCAGCTGGTGCAGACCTACAACCAGCTGTTCGAGGAAAACCCCATCAACGCCAGCGGCGT
GGACGCCAAGGCCATCCTGTCTGCCAGACTGAGCAAGAGCAGACGGCTGGAAAATCTGATCGCCCAGCTG
CCCGGCGAGAAGAAGAATGGCCTGTTCGGAAACCTGATTGCCCTGAGCCTGGGCCTGACCCCCAACTTCA
AGAGCAACTTCGACCTGGCCGAGGATGCCAAACTGCAGCTGAGCAAGGACACCTACGACGACGACCTGGA
CAACCTGCTGGCCCAGATCGGCGACCAGTACGCCGACCTGTTTCTGGCCGCCAAGAACCTGTCCGACGCC
ATCCTGCTGAGCGACATCCTGAGAGTGAACACCGAGATCACCAAGGCCCCCCTGAGCGCCTCTATGATCA
AGAGATACGACGAGCACCACCAGGACCTGACCCTGCTGAAAGCTCTCGTGCGGCAGCAGCTGCCTGAGAA
GTACAAAGAGATTTTCTTCGACCAGAGCAAGAACGGCTACGCCGGCTACATTGACGGCGGAGCCAGCCAG
GAAGAGTTCTACAAGTTCATCAAGCCCATCCTGGAAAAGATGGACGGCACCGAGGAACTGCTCGTGAAGC
TGAACAGAGAGGACCTGCTGCGGAAGCAGCGGACCTTCGACAACGGCAGCATCCCCCACCAGATCCACCT
GGGAGAGCTGCACGCCATTCTGCGGCGGCAGGAAGATTTTTACCCATTCCTGAAGGACAACCGGGAAAAG
ATCGAGAAGATCCTGACCTTCCGCATCCCCTACTACGTGGGCCCTCTGGCCAGGGGAAACAGCAGATTCG
CCTGGATGACCAGAAAGAGCGAGGAAACCATCACCCCCTGGAACTTCGAGGAAGTGGTGGACAAGGGCGC
TTCCGCCCAGAGCTTCATCGAGCGGATGACCAACTTCGATAAGAACCTGCCCAACGAGAAGGTGCTGCCC
AAGCACAGCCTGCTGTACGAGTACTTCACCGTGTATAACGAGCTGACCAAAGTGAAATACGTGACCGAGG
GAATGAGAAAGCCCGCCTTCCTGAGCGGCGAGCAGAAAAAGGCCATCGTGGACCTGCTGTTCAAGACCAA
CCGGAAAGTGACCGTGAAGCAGCTGAAAGAGGACTACTTCAAGAAAATCGAGTGCTTCGACTCCGTGGAA
ATCTCCGGCGTGGAAGATCGGTTCAACGCCTCCCTGGGCACATACCACGATCTGCTGAAAATTATCAAGG
ACAAGGACTTCCTGGACAATGAGGAAAACGAGGACATTCTGGAAGATATCGTGCTGACCCTGACACTGTT
TGAGGACAGAGAGATGATCGAGGAACGGCTGAAAACCTATGCCCACCTGTTCGACGACAAAGTGATGAAG
CAGCTGAAGCGGCGGAGATACACCGGCTGGGGCAGGCTGAGCCGGAAGCTGATCAACGGCATCCGGGACA
AGCAGTCCGGCAAGACAATCCTGGATTTCCTGAAGTCCGACGGCTTCGCCAACAGAAACTTCATGCAGCT
GATCCACGACGACAGCCTGACCTTTAAAGAGGACATCCAGAAAGCCCAGGTGTCCGGCCAGGGCGATAGC
CTGCACGAGCACATTGCCAATCTGGCCGGCAGCCCCGCCATTAAGAAGGGCATCCTGCAGACAGTGAAGG
TGGTGGACGAGCTCGTGAAAGTGATGGGCCGGCACAAGCCCGAGAACATCGTGATCGAAATGGCCAGAGA
GAACCAGACCACCCAGAAGGGACAGAAGAACAGCCGCGAGAGAATGAAGCGGATCGAAGAGGGCATCAAA
GAGCTGGGCAGCCAGATCCTGAAAGAACACCCCGTGGAAAACACCCAGCTGCAGAACGAGAAGCTGTACC
TGTACTACCTGCAGAATGGGCGGGATATGTACGTGGACCAGGAACTGGACATCAACCGGCTGTCCGACTA
CGATGTGGACCATATCGTGCCTCAGAGCTTTCTGAAGGACGACTCCATCGACAACAAGGTGCTGACCAGA
AGCGACAAGAACCGGGGCAAGAGCGACAACGTGCCCTCCGAAGAGGTCGTGAAGAAGATGAAGAACTACT
GGCGGCAGCTGCTGAACGCCAAGCTGATTACCCAGAGAAAGTTCGACAATCTGACCAAGGCCGAGAGAGG
CGGCCTGAGCGAACTGGATAAGGCCGGCTTCATCAAGAGACAGCTGGTGGAAACCCGGCAGATCACAAAG
CACGTGGCACAGATCCTGGACTCCCGGATGAACACTAAGTACGACGAGAATGACAAGCTGATCCGGGAAG
TGAAAGTGATCACCCTGAAGTCCAAGCTGGTGTCCGATTTCCGGAAGGATTTCCAGTTTTACAAAGTGCG
CGAGATCAACAACTACCACCACGCCCACGACGCCTACCTGAACGCCGTCGTGGGAACCGCCCTGATCAAA
AAGTACCCTAAGCTGGAAAGCGAGTTCGTGTACGGCGACTACAAGGTGTACGACGTGCGGAAGATGATCG
CCAAGAGCGAGCAGGAAATCGGCAAGGCTACCGCCAAGTACTTCTTCTACAGCAACATCATGAACTTTTT
CAAGACCGAGATTACCCTGGCCAACGGCGAGATCCGGAAGCGGCCTCTGATCGAGACAAACGGCGAAACC
GGGGAGATCGTGTGGGATAAGGGCCGGGATTTTGCCACCGTGCGGAAAGTGCTGAGCATGCCCCAAGTGA
ATATCGTGAAAAAGACCGAGGTGCAGACAGGCGGCTTCAGCAAAGAGTCTATCCTGCCCAAGAGGAACAG
CGATAAGCTGATCGCCAGAAAGAAGGACTGGGACCCTAAGAAGTACGGCGGCTTCGACAGCCCCACCGTG
GCCTATTCTGTGCTGGTGGTGGCCAAAGTGGAAAAGGGCAAGTCCAAGAAACTGAAGAGTGTGAAAGAGC
TGCTGGGGATCACCATCATGGAAAGAAGCAGCTTCGAGAAGAATCCCATCGACTTTCTGGAAGCCAAGGG
CTACAAAGAAGTGAAAAAGGACCTGATCATCAAGCTGCCTAAGTACTCCCTGTTCGAGCTGGAAAACGGC
CGGAAGAGAATGCTGGCCTCTGCCGGCGAACTGCAGAAGGGAAACGAACTGGCCCTGCCCTCCAAATATG
TGAACTTCCTGTACCTGGCCAGCCACTATGAGAAGCTGAAGGGCTCCCCCGAGGATAATGAGCAGAAACA
GCTGTTTGTGGAACAGCACAAGCACTACCTGGACGAGATCATCGAGCAGATCAGCGAGTTCTCCAAGAGA
GTGATCCTGGCCGACGCTAATCTGGACAAAGTGCTGTCCGCCTACAACAAGCACCGGGATAAGCCCATCA
GAGAGCAGGCCGAGAATATCATCCACCTGTTTACCCTGACCAATCTGGGAGCCCCTGCCGCCTTCAAGTA
CTTTGACACCACCATCGACCGGAAGAGGTACACCAGCACCAAAGAGGTGCTGGACGCCACCCTGATCCAC
CAGAGCATCACCGGCCTGTACGAGACACGGATCGACCTGTCTCAGCTGGGAGGCGACAAGCGACCTGCCG
CCACAAAGAAGGCTGGACAGGCTAAGAAGAAGAAAGATTACAAAGACGATGACGATAAGGGATCCGGCGC
AACAAACTTCTCTCTGCTGAAACAAGCCGGAGATGTCGAAGAGAATCCTGGACCGACCGAGTACAAGCCC
ACGGTGCGCCTCGCCACCCGCGACGACGTCCCCAGGGCCGTACGCACCCTCGCCGCCGCGTTCGCCGACT
ACCCCGCCACGCGCCACACCGTCGATCCGGACCGCCACATCGAGCGGGTCACCGAGCTGCAAGAACTCTT
CCTCACGCGCGTCGGGCTCGACATCGGCAAGGTGTGGGTCGCGGACGACGGCGCCGCGGTGGCGGTCTGG
ACCACGCCGGAGAGCGTCGAAGCGGGGGCGGTGTTCGCCGAGATCGGCCCGCGCATGGCCGAGTTGAGCG
GTTCCCGGCTGGCCGCGCAGCAACAGATGGAAGGCCTCCTGGCGCCGCACCGGCCCAAGGAGCCCGCGTG
GTTCCTGGCCACCGTCGGAGTCTCGCCCGACCACCAGGGCAAGGGTCTGGGCAGCGCCGTCGTGCTCCCC
GGAGTGGAGGCGGCCGAGCGCGCCGGGGTGCCCGCCTTCCTGGAGACCTCCGCGCCCCGCAACCTCCCCT
TCTACGAGCGGCTCGGCTTCACCGTCACCGCCGACGTCGAGGTGCCCGAAGGACCGCGCACCTGGTGCAT
GACCCGCAAGCCCGGTGCCTGAACGCGTTAAGTCGACAATCAACCTCTGGATTACAAAATTTGTGAAAGA
TTGACTGGTATTCTTAACTATGTTGCTCCTTTTACGCTATGTGGATACGCTGCTTTAATGCCTTTGTATC
ATGCTATTGCTTCCCGTATGGCTTTCATTTTCTCCTCCTTGTATAAATCCTGGTTGCTGTCTCTTTATGA
GGAGTTGTGGCCCGTTGTCAGGCAACGTGGCGTGGTGTGCACTGTGTTTGCTGACGCAACCCCCACTGGT
TGGGGCATTGCCACCACCTGTCAGCTCCTTTCCGGGACTTTCGCTTTCCCCCTCCCTATTGCCACGGCGG
AACTCATCGCCGCCTGCCTTGCCCGCTGCTGGACAGGGGCTCGGCTGTTGGGCACTGACAATTCCGTGGT
GTTGTCGGGGAAATCATCGTCCTTTCCTTGGCTGCTCGCCTGTGTTGCCACCTGGATTCTGCGCGGGACG
TCCTTCTGCTACGTCCCTTCGGCCCTCAATCCAGCGGACCTTCCTTCCCGCGGCCTGCTGCCGGCTCTGC
GGCCTCTTCCGCGTCTTCGCCTTCGCCCTCAGACGAGTCGGATCTCCCTTTGGGCCGCCTCCCCGCGTCG
ACTTTAAGACCAATGACTTACAAGGCAGCTGTAGATCTTAGCCACTTTTTAAAAGAAAAGGGGGGACTGG
AAGGGCTAATTCACTCCCAACGAAGACAAGATCTGCTTTTTGCTTGTACTGGGTCTCTCTGGTTAGACCA
GATCTGAGCCTGGGAGCTCTCTGGCTAACTAGGGAACCCACTGCTTAAGCCTCAATAAAGCTTGCCTTGA
GTGCTTCAAGTAGTGTGTGCCCGTCTGTTGTGTGACTCTGGTAACTAGAGATCCCTCAGACCCTTTTAGT
CAGTGTGGAAAATCTCTAGCAGGGCCCGTTTAAACCCGCTGATCAGCCTCGACTGTGCCTTCTAGTTGCC
AGCCATCTGTTGTTTGCCCCTCCCCCGTGCCTTCCTTGACCCTGGAAGGTGCCACTCCCACTGTCCTTTC
CTAATAAAATGAGGAAATTGCATCGCATTGTCTGAGTAGGTGTCATTCTATTCTGGGGGGTGGGGTGGGG
CAGGACAGCAAGGGGGAGGATTGGGAAGACAATAGCAGGCATGCTGGGGATGCGGTGGGCTCTATGGCTT
CTGAGGCGGAAAGAACCAGCTGGGGCTCTAGGGGGTATCCCC
[124 nt withheld, positions 9073-9196]
C
[91 nt withheld, positions 9198-9288]
A
[49 nt withheld, positions 9290-9338]
CCTTTGACGTTGGAGTCCACGTTCTTT
[37 nt withheld, positions 9366-9402]
ACCCTATCTCGGTCTATTCTTTTGATTTATAAGGGATTTTGCCGATTTCGGCCTATTGGTTAAAAAATGA
GCTGATTTAACAAAAATTTAACGCGAATTAATTCTGTGGAATGTGTGTCAGTTAGGGTGTGGAAAGTCCC
CAGGCTCCCCAGCAGGCAGAAGTATGCAAAGCATGCATCTCAATTAGTCAGCAACCAGGTGTGGAAAGTC
CCCAGGCTCCCCAGCAGGCAGAAGTATGCAAAGCATGCATCTCAATTAGTCAGCAACCATAGTCCCGCCC
CTAACTCCGCCCATCCCGCCCCTAACTCCGCCCAGTTCCGCCCATTCTCCGCCCCATGGCTGACTAATTT
TTTTTATTTATGCAGAGGCCGAGGCCGCCTCTGCCTCTGAGCTATTCCAGAAGTAGTGAGGAGGCTTTTT
TGGAGGCCTAGGCTTTTGCAAAAAGCTCCCGGGAGCTTGTATATCCATTTTCGGATCTGATCAGCACGTG
TTGACAATTAATCATCGGCATAGTATATCGGCATAGTATAATACGACAAGGTGAGGAACTAAACCATGGC
CAAGTTGACCAGTGCCGTTCCGGTGCTCACCGCGCGCGACGTCGCCGGAGCGGTCGAGTTCTGGACCGAC
CGGCTCGGGTTCTCCCGGGACTTCGTGGAGGACGACTTCGCCGGTGTGGTCCGGGACGACGTGACCCTGT
TCATCAGCGCGGTCCAGGACCAGGTGGTGCCGGACAACACCCTGGCCTGGGTGTGGGTGCGCGGCCTGGA
CGAGCTGTACGCCGAGTGGTCGGAGGTCGTGTCCACGAACTTCCGGGACGCCTCCGGGCCGGCCATGACC
GAGATCGGCGAGCAGCCGTGGGGGCGGGAGTTCGCCCTGCGCGACCCGGCCGGCAACTGCGTGCACTTCG
TGGCCGAGGAGCAGGACTGACACGTGCTACGAGATTTCGATTCCACCGCCGCCTTCTATGAAAGGTTGGG
CTTCGGAATCGTTTTCCGGGACGCCGGCTGGATGATCCTCCAGCGCGGGGATCTCATGCTGGAGTTCTTC
GCCCACCCCAACTTGTTTATTGCAGCTTATAATGGTTACAAATAAAGCAATAGCATCACAAATTTCACAA
ATAAAGCATTTTTTTCACTGCATTCTAGTTGTGGTTTGTCCAAACTCATCAATGTATCTTATCATGTCTG
TATACCGTCGACCTCTAGCTAGAGCTTGGCGTAATCATGGTCATAGCTGTTTCCTGTGTGAAATTGTTAT
CCGCTCACAATTCCACACAACATACGAGCCGGAAGCATAAAGTGTAAAGCCTGGGGTGCCTAATGAGTGA
GCTAACTCACATTAATTGCGTTGCGCTCACTGCCCGCTTTCCAGTCGGGAAACCTGTCGTGCCAGCTGCA
TTAATGAATCGGCCAACGCGCGGGGAGAGGCGGTTTGCGTATTGGGCGCTCTTCCGCTTCCTCGCTCACT
GACTCGCTGCGCTCGGTCGTTCGGCTGCGGCGAGCGGTATCAGCTCACTCAAAGGCGGTAATACGGTTAT
CCACAGAATCAGGGGATAACGCAGGAAAGAACATGTGAGCAAAAGGCCAGCAAAAGGCCAGGAACCGTAA
AAAGGCCGCGTTGCTGGCGTTTTTCCATAGGCTCCGCCCCCCTGACGAGCATCACAAAAATCGACGCTCA
AGTCAGAGGTGGCGAAACCCGACAGGACTATAAAGATACCAGGCGTTTCCCCCTGGAAGCTCCCTCGTGC
GCTCTCCTGTTCCGACCCTGCCGCTTACCGGATACCTGTCCGCCTTTCTCCCTTCGGGAAGCGTGGCGCT
TTCTCATAGCTCACGCTGTAGGTATCTCAGTTCGGTGTAGGTCGTTCGCTCCAAGCTGGGCTGTGTGCAC
GAACCCCCCGTTCAGCCCGACCGCTGCGCCTTATCCGGTAACTATCGTCTTGAGTCCAACCCGGTAAGAC
ACGACTTATCGCCACTGGCAGCAGCCACTGGTAACAGGATTAGCAGAGCGAGGTATGTAGGCGGTGCTAC
AGAGTTCTTGAAGTGGTGGCCTAACTACGGCTACACTAGAAGAACAGTATTTGGTATCTGCGCTCTGCTG
AAGCCAGTTACCTTCGGAAAAAGAGTTGGTAGCTCTTGATCCGGCAAACAAACCACCGCTGGTAGCGGTG
GTTTTTTTGTTTGCAAGCAGCAGATTACGCGCAGAAAAAAAGGATCTCAAGAAGATCCTTTGATCTTTTC
TACGGGGTCTGACGCTCAGTGGAACGAAAACTCACGTTAAGGGATTTTGGTCATGAGATTATCAAAAAGG
ATCTTCACCTAGATCCTTTTAAATTAAAAATGAAGTTTTAAATCAATCTAAAGTATATATGAGTAAACTT
GGTCTGACAGTTACCAATGCTTAATCAGTGAGGCACCTATCTCAGCGATCTGTCTATTTCGTTCATCCAT
AGTTGCCTGACTCCCCGTCGTGTAGATAACTACGATACGGGAGGGCTTACCATCTGGCCCCAGTGCTGCA
ATGATACCGCGAGACCCACGCTCACCGGCTCCAGATTTATCAGCAATAAACCAGCCAGCCGGAAGGGCCG
AGCGCAGAAGTGGTCCTGCAACTTTATCCGCCTCCATCCAGTCTATTAATTGTTGCCGGGAAGCTAGAGT
AAGTAGTTCGCCAGTTAATAGTTTGCGCAACGTTGTTGCCATTGCTACAGGCATCGTGGTGTCACGCTCG
TCGTTTGGTATGGCTTCATTCAGCTCCGGTTCCCAACGATCAAGGCGAGTTACATGATCCCCCATGTTGT
GCAAAAAAGCGGTTAGCTCCTTCGGTCCTCCGATCGTTGTCAGAAGTAAGTTGGCCGCAGTGTTATCACT
CATGGTTATGGCAGCACTGCATAATTCTCTTACTGTCATGCCATCCGTAAGATGCTTTTCTGTGACTGGT
GAGTACTCAACCAAGTCATTCTGAGAATAGTGTATGCGGCGACCGAGTTGCTCTTGCCCGGCGTCAATAC
GGGATAATACCGCGCCACATAGCAGAACTTTAAAAGTGCTCATCATTGGAAAACGTTCTTCGGGGCGAAA
ACTCTCAAGGATCTTACCGCTGTTGAGATCCAGTTCGATGTAACCCACTCGTGCACCCAACTGATCTTCA
GCATCTTTTACTTTCACCAGCGTTTCTGGGTGAGCAAAAACAGGAAGGCAAAATGCCGCAAAAAAGGGAA
TAAGGGCGACACGGAAATGTTGAATACTCATACTCTTCCTTTTTCAATATTATTGAAGCATTTATCAGGG
TTATTGTCTCATGAGCGGATACATATTTGAATGTATTTAGAAAAATAAACAAATAGGGGTTCCGCGCACA
TTTCCCCGAAAAGTGCCACCTGACGTCGACGGATCGGGAGATCTCCCGATCCCCTATGGTGCACTCTCAG
TACAATCTGCTCTGATGCCGCATAGTTAAGCCAGTATCTGCTCCCTGCTTGTGTGTTGGAGGTCGCTGAG
TAGTGCGCGAGCAAAATTTAAGCTACAACAAGGCAAGGCTTGACCGACAATTGCATGAAGAATCTGCTTA
GGGTTAGGCGTTTTGCGCTGCTTCGCGATGTACGGGCCAGATATACGCGTT
Features (pLannotate 1.2.2; 33 found; start..end, strand, type, name):
      1..380     +  enhancer       CMV enhancer: human cytomegalovirus immediate early enhancer
    381..580     +  promoter       CMV promoter: human cytomegalovirus (CMV) immediate early promoter
    598..778     +  LTR            5' LTR (truncated): truncated 5' long terminal repeat (LTR) from HIV-1
    825..950     +  misc_feature   HIV-1 Ψ: packaging signal of human immunodeficiency virus type 1
    934..1297    +  CDS            HIV-1 gag (fragment): gag protein from human immunodeficiency virus 1; gag
   1443..1676    +  misc_feature   RRE: The Rev response element (RRE) of HIV-1 allows for Rev-dependent mRNA export from the nucleus to the cytoplasm.
   2053..2153    +  CDS            Rev (fragment): human immunodeficiency virus 1 (HIV-1) Rev protein; rev; enhances nuclear export of unspliced and incompletely spliced viral mRNAs
   2203..2320    +  misc_feature   cPPT/CTS: central polypurine tract and central termination sequence of HIV-1
   2371..2611    +  promoter       U6 promoter: RNA polymerase III promoter for human U6 snRNA
   2659..2726    +  misc_RNA       tracrRNA (fragment): trans-activating CRISPR RNA for the Streptococcus pyogenes CRISPR/Cas9 system
   2744..2762    +  CDS            small t antigen (fragment): SV40 (simian virus 40) small t antigen
   2788..2999    +  promoter       EF-1α core promoter: core promoter for human elongation factor EF-1α
   3024..7127    +  CDS            Cas9: Cas9 (Csn1) endonuclease from the Streptococcus pyogenes Type II CRISPR/Cas system generates RNA-guided double strand breaks in DNA
   7265..7862    +  CDS            PuroR (fragment): puromycin N-acetyltransferase; pac from Streptomyces; confers resistance to puromycin
   7878..8466    +  misc_feature   WPRE: woodchuck hepatitis virus posttranscriptional regulatory element
   8517..8536    +  misc_feature   cPPT/CTS (fragment): central polypurine tract and central termination sequence of HIV-1
   8538..8771    +  LTR            3' LTR (ΔU3): self-inactivating 3' long terminal repeat (LTR) from HIV-1
   8803..9027    +  polyA_signal   bGH poly(A) signal: bovine growth hormone polyadenylation signal
   9031..9052    +  promoter       SV40 promoter (fragment): SV40 enhancer and early promoter
   9073..9501    +  rep_origin     f1 ori (sequence partly withheld): f1 bacteriophage origin of replication; arrow indicates direction of (+) strand synthesis
   9515..9844    +  promoter       SV40 promoter: SV40 enhancer and early promoter
   9892..9939    +  promoter       EM7 promoter: synthetic bacterial promoter&nbsp
   9958..10332   +  CDS            BleoR: antibiotic-binding protein; Sh ble from Streptoalloteichus hindustanus; confers resistance to bleomycin, phleomycin, and Zeocin™
  10342..10467   +  CDS            ble (fragment): BLE_KLEPN - Experimental evidence at protein level: Swiss-Prot protein existence level 1. Binding protein with a strong affinity to the bleomycin family of antibiotics. Binds to CL990; an antimitotic-antibiotic compound. From Klebsiella pneumoniae.
  10462..10583   +  polyA_signal   SV40 poly(A) signal: SV40 polyadenylation signal
  10654..10676   -  protein_bind   lac operator (fragment): The lac repressor binds to the lac operator to inhibit transcription in E. coli. This inhibition can be relieved by adding lactose or isopropyl-β-D-thiogalactopyranoside (IPTG). lac repressor encoded by lacI
  10680..10710   -  promoter       lac promoter: promoter for the E. coli lac operon
  10725..10746   -  protein_bind   CAP binding site: CAP binding activates transcription in the presence of cAMP. E. coli catabolite activator protein
  10759..10851   -  CDS            lacI (fragment): lac repressor; lacI; The lac repressor binds to the lac operator to inhibit transcription in E. coli. This inhibition can be relieved by adding lactose or isopropyl-β-D-thiogalactopyranoside (IPTG).
  11034..11622   -  rep_origin     ori: high-copy-number ColE1/pMB1/pBR322/pUC origin of replication
  11793..12653   -  CDS            AmpR: β-lactamase; bla; confers resistance to ampicillin, carbenicillin, and related antibiotics
  12654..12758   -  promoter       AmpR promoter: bla
  12817..12869   -  misc_feature   bom (fragment): basis of mobility region from pBR322
