[The description below was written by a language model from this plasmid's Addgene catalogue record and pLannotate feature annotations shown in this document.]
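Description:
msPlekha8 (msFapp2) g2 lentiCRISPRv2-opti is an all-in-one lentiviral CRISPR knockout plasmid of about 13 kb, built on the LentiCRISPRv2-Opti backbone and carrying a single guide RNA (guide 2) against mouse Plekha8, also known as Fapp2. It is propagated in E. coli through a high-copy ColE1/pUC-type origin with ampicillin selection (AmpR). An f1 origin is also present, and the recombination-prone LTR repeats explain the recorded use of a stabilising bacterial strain.

The transfer cassette follows third-generation, self-inactivating HIV-1 design. A CMV enhancer/promoter replaces the U3 region upstream of a truncated 5' LTR to drive genomic RNA production in packaging cells. It is followed by the Ψ packaging signal with a partial gag sequence, the RRE for Rev-dependent nuclear export, and the cPPT/CTS, which aids nuclear import. The cassette ends in a ΔU3 3' LTR. Between the LTRs, a human U6 Pol III promoter expresses the Plekha8-targeting guide fused to a tracrRNA-derived scaffold. An EF-1α core promoter drives Streptococcus pyogenes Cas9, followed in the same orientation by the puromycin N-acetyltransferase gene. The linker joining Cas9 and PuroR is not annotated in the feature table. A WPRE downstream enhances transcript expression. Outside the viral region, the backbone retains a bGH polyadenylation signal and an SV40/EM7-driven bleomycin/Zeocin resistance cassette with an SV40 poly(A) signal.

Once packaged and transduced into mouse cells, the vector integrates and allows puromycin selection of cells expressing both Cas9 and the guide, producing disruptive breaks in Plekha8. It was deposited in connection with a proteomic study of cellular responses to NLRP3 agonists.
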