Addgene plasmid #218651: msPlekha8 (msFapp2) g2 lentiCRISPRv2-opti
Purpose: Knockout vector for mouse Plekha8 (Fapp2)
Depositing lab: Wade Harper. Depositing organization: Harvard Medical School. Publication: Spatiotemporal proteomic profiling of cellular responses to NLRP3 agonists. Hollingsworth LR, Veeraraghavan P, Paulo JA, Harper JW. bioRxiv 2024.04.19.590338 10.1101/2024.04.19.590338.
Backbone
  Vector backbone: LentiCRISPRv2-Opti (Addgene #163126)
  Vector type: Mammalian Expression, Lentiviral, CRISPR
  Selectable markers: Puromycin
Growth in bacteria
  Bacterial resistance: Ampicillin, 100 μg/mL
  Growth temperature: 30°C
  Growth strain: NEB Stable
  Copy number: High Copy
Gene/Insert
  Gene/Insert name: Plekha8 (alt name: Fapp2)
  gRNA/shRNA sequence: AGTAGAAATACTGTTCCCCG
  Species: M. musculus (mouse)
  Entrez Gene: Plekha8 (a.k.a. 6330400G01, Fapp-2, Fapp2)
  Cloning method: Unknown
  Sequencing primers: 5′ hU6-F (5'-GAGGGCCTATTTCCCATGATT-3')
Terms and licenses: Academic/Nonprofit Terms; Industry Terms: Not Available to Industry
Depositor comments: Additional data, code, and other details related to this work (Hollingsworth et al. 2024) are available at https://harperlab.pubpub.org/pub/nlrp3/.
How to cite: msPlekha8 (msFapp2) g2 lentiCRISPRv2-opti was a gift from Wade Harper (Addgene plasmid # 218651 ; http://n2t.net/addgene:218651 ; RRID:Addgene_218651)
